>Addgene plasmid #235285 | EF1a-TS.FF4x1-mRuby2(miR.FF4)-bGH | addgene full sequence | sequence record 472821 | Addgene NGS Result
CGCTAGTAGACTGCAGGTGGGCCCGAGCTTAAGTAACTAACTAACAGGAAGAGTTTGTAGAAACGCAAAA
AGGCCATCCGTCAGGATGGCCTTCTGCTTAGTTTGATGCCTGGCAGTTTATGGCGGGCGTCCTGCCCGCC
ACCCTCCGGGCCGTTGCTTCACAACGTTCAAATCCGCTCCCGGCGGATTTGTCCTACTCAGGAGAGCGTT
CACCGACAAACAACAGATAAAACGAAAGGCCCAGTCTTCCGACTGAGCCTTTCGTTTTATTTGATGCCTG
GCAGTTCCCTACTCTCGCTTAGTAGTTAGACGTCCCCGAGATCCATGCTAGCGGTAATACGGTTATCCAC
AGAATCAGGGGATAACGCAGGAAAGAACATGTGAGCAAAAGGCCAGCAAAAGGCCAGGAACCGTAAAAAG
GCCGCGTTGCTGGCGTTTTTCCATAGGCTCCGCCCCCCTGACGAGCATCACAAAAATCGACGCTCAAGTC
AGAGGTGGCGAAACCCGACAGGACTATAAAGATACCAGGCGTTTCCCCCTGGAAGCTCCCTCGTGCGCTC
TCCTGTTCCGACCCTGCCGCTTACCGGATACCTGTCCGCCTTTCTCCCTTCGGGAAGCGTGGCGCTTTCT
CATAGCTCACGCTGTAGGTATCTCAGTTCGGTGTAGGTCGTTCGCTCCAAGCTGGGCTGTGTGCACGAAC
CCCCCGTTCAGCCCGACCGCTGCGCCTTATCCGGTAACTATCGTCTTGAGTCCAACCCGGTAAGACACGA
CTTATCGCCACTGGCAGCAGCCACTGGTAACAGGATTAGCAGAGCGAGGTATGTAGGCGGTGCTACAGAG
TTCTTGAAGTGGTGGCCTAACTACGGCTACACTAGAAGAACAGTATTTGGTATCTGCGCTCTGCTGAAGC
CAGTTACCTTCGGAAAAAGAGTTGGTAGCTCTTGATCCGGCAAACAAACCACCGCTGGTAGCGGTGGTTT
TTTTGTTTGCAAGCAGCAGATTACGCGCAGAAAAAAAGGATCTCAAGAAGATCCTTTGATCTTTTCTACG
GGGTCTGACGCTCAGTGGAACGGGGCCCAATCTGAATAATGTTACAACCAATTAACCAATTCTGATTAGA
AAAACTCATCGAGCATCAAATGAAACTGCAATTTATTCATATCAGGATTATCAATACCATATTTTTGAAA
AAGCCGTTTCTGTAATGAAGGAGAAAACTCACCGAGGCAGTTCCATAGGATGGCAAGATCCTGGTATCGG
TCTGCGATTCCGACTCGTCCAACATCAATACAACCTATTAATTTCCCCTCGTCAAAAATAAGGTTATCAA
GTGAGAAATCACCATGAGTGACGACTGAATCCGGTGAGAATGGCAAAAGTTTATGCATTTCTTTCCAGAC
TTGTTCAACAGGCCAGCCATTACGCTCGTCATCAAAATCACTCGCATCAACCAAACCGTTATTCATTCGT
GATTGCGCCTGAGCTAGACGAAATACGCGATCGCTGTTAAAAGGACAATTACAAACAGGAATCGAATGCA
ACCGGCGCAGGAACACTGCCAGCGCATCAACAATATTTTCACCTGAATCAGGATATTCTTCTAATACCTG
GAATGCTGTTTTTCCGGGGATCGCAGTGGTGAGTAACCATGCATCACCAGGAGTACGGATAAAATGCTTG
ATGGTCGGAAGAGGCATAAATTCCGTCAGCCAGTTTAGTCTGACCATCTCATCTGTAACATCATTGGCAA
CGCTACCTTTGCCATGTTTCAGAAACAACTCTGGCGCATCGGGCTTCCCATACAAGCGATAGATTGTCGC
ACCTGATTGCCCGACATTATCGCGAGCCCATTTATACCCATATAAATCAGCATCCATGTTGGAATTTAAT
CGCGGCCTCGACGTTTCCCGTTGAATATGGCTCATAACACCCCTTGTATTACTGTTTATGTAAGCAGACA
GTTTTATTGTTCATGATGATATATTTTTATCTTGTGCAATGTAACATCAGAGATTTTGAGACACGGGCAC
CTGCAGTCTTCGTACTGCTCCGGTGCCCGTCAGTGGGCAGAGCGCACATCGCCCACAGTCCCCGAGAAGT
TGGGGGGAGGGGTCGGCAATTGAACCGGTGCCTAGAGAAGGTGGCGCGGGGTAAACTGGGAAAGTGATGT
CGTGTACTGGCTCCGCCTTTTTCCCGAGGGTGGGGGAGAACCGTATATAAGTGCAGTAGTCGCCGTGAAC
GTTCTTTTTCGCAACGGGTTTGCCGCCAGAACACAGGTAAGTGCCGTGTGTGGTTCCCGCGGGCCTGGCC
TCTTTACGGGTTATGGCCCTTGCGTGCCTTGAATTACTTCCACGCCCCTGGCTGCAGTACGTGATTCTTG
ATCCCGAGCTTCGGGTTGGAAGTGGGTGGGAGAGTTCGAGGCCTTGCGCTTAAGGAGCCCCTTCGCCTCG
TGCTTGAGTTGAGGCCTGGCTTGGGCGCTGGGGCCGCCGCGTGCGAATCTGGTGGCACCTTCGCGCCTGT
CTCGCTGCTTTCGATAAGTCTCTAGCCATTTAAAATTTTTGATGACCTGCTGCGACGCTTTTTTTCTGGC
AAGATAGTCTTGTAAATGCGGGCCAAGATCTGCACACTGGTATTTCGGTTTTTGGGGCCGCGGGCGGCGA
CGGGGCCCGTGCGTCCCAGCGCACATGTTCGGCGAGGCGGGGCCTGCGAGCGCGGCCACCGAGAATCGGA
CGGGGGTAGTCTCAAGCTGGCCGGCCTGCTCTGGTGCCTGGCCTCGCGCCGCCGTGTATCGCCCCGCCCT
GGGCGGCAAGGCTGGCCCGGTCGGCACCAGTTGCGTGAGCGGAAAGATGGCCGCTTCCCGGCCCTGCTGC
AGGGAGCTCAAAATGGAGGACGCGGCGCTCGGGAGAGCGGGCGGGTGAGTCACCCACACAAAGGAAAAGG
GCCTTTCCGTCCTCAGCCGTCGCTTCATGTGACTCCACGGAGTACCGGGCGCCGTCCAGGCACCTCGATT
AGTTCTCGAGCTTTTGGAGTACGTCGTCTTTAGGTTGGGGGGAGGGGTTTTATGCGATGGAGTTTCCCCA
CACTGAGTGGGTGGAGACTGAAGTTAGGCCAGCTTGGCACTTGATGTAATTCTCCTTGGAATTTGCCCTT
TTTGAGTTTGGATCTTGGTTCATTCTCAAGCCTCAGACAGTGGTTCAAAGTTTTTTTCTTCCATTTCAGG
TGTCGTGAGAGCTCGTTTAGTGAACCGTCAGATCGCCTGGAGACGCCATCCACGCTGTAATGTAAGCTTG
TGGCCGCTTGAAGTCTTTAATTAAACCTAGGACAAGCCACCATGGTGTCTAAGGGCGAAGAGCTGATCAA
GGAAAATATGCGTATGAAGGTGAGTATGTGCTCGCTTCGGCAGCACATATACTATGTTTGAATGAGGCTT
CAGTACTTTACAGAATCGTTGCCTGCACATCTTGGAAACACTTGCTGGGATTACTTCTTCAGGTTAACCC
AACAGAAGGCTCGAGTGCTGTTGACAGTGAGCGCCGCTTGAAGTCTTTAATTAAATAGTGAAGCCACAGA
TGTATTTAATTAAAGACTTCAAGCGGTGCCTACTGCCTCGGAGAATTCAAGGGGCTACTTTAGGAGCAAT
TATCTTGTTTACTAAAACTGAATACCTTGCTATCTCTTTGATACATTTTTACAAAGCTGAATTAAAATGG
TATAAATTAAATCACTTTTTTCAATTGTTTCCTTTTTTTTCCTCAGGTGGTCATGGAAGGTTCGGTCAAC
GGCCACCAATTCAAATGCACAGGTGAAGGAGAAGGCAATCCGTACATGGGAACTCAAACCATGAGGATCA
AAGTCATCGAGGGAGGACCCCTGCCATTTGCCTTTGACATTCTTGCCACGTCGTTCATGTATGGCAGCCG
TACTTTTATCAAGTACCCGAAAGGCATTCCTGATTTCTTTAAACAGTCCTTTCCTGAGGGTTTTACTTGG
GAAAGAGTTACGAGATACGAAGATGGTGGAGTCGTCACCGTCATGCAGGACACCAGCCTTGAGGATGGCT
GTCTCGTTTACCACGTCCAAGTCAGAGGGGTAAACTTTCCCTCCAATGGTCCCGTGATGCAGAAGAAGAC
CAAGGGTTGGGAGCCTAATACAGAGATGATGTATCCAGCAGATGGTGGTCTGAGGGGATACACTCATATG
GCACTGAAAGTTGATGGTGGTGGCCATCTGTCTTGCTCTTTCGTAACAACTTACAGGTCAAAAAAGACCG
TCGGGAACATCAAGATGCCCGGTATCCATGCCGTTGATCACCGCCTGGAAAGGTTAGAGGAAAGTGACAA
TGAAATGTTCGTAGTACAACGCGAACACGCAGTTGCCAAGTTCGCCGGGCTTGGTGGTGGGATGGACGAG
CTGTACAAGTAACAACGTTGCACCTGTGCCTTCTAGTTGCCAGCCATCTGTTGTTTGCCCCTCCCCCGTG
CCTTCCTTGACCCTGGAAGGTGCCACTCCCACTGTCCTTTCCTAATAAAATGAGGAAATTGCATCGCATT
GTCTGAGTAGGTGTCATTCTATTCTGGGGGGTGGGGTGGGGCAGGACAGCAAGGGGGAGGATTGGGAAGA
CAATAGCAGGCATGCTGGGGATGCGGTGGGCTCTATGG
Features (pLannotate 1.2.2; 13 found; start..end, strand, type, name):
     68..95      -  terminator     rrnB T2 terminator: transcription terminator T2 from the E. coli rrnB gene
    227..270     +  terminator     rrnB T1 terminator: Escherichia coli rrnB; transcription terminator T1 from the E. coli rrnB gene
    438..1026    -  rep_origin     ori: high-copy-number ColE1/pMB1/pBR322/pUC origin of replication
   1116..1925    -  CDS            KanR: aminoglycoside phosphotransferase; aph(3')-Ia; confers resistance to kanamycin in bacteria or G418 (Geneticin®) in eukaryotes
   2065..2276    +  promoter       EF-1α core promoter: core promoter for human elongation factor EF-1α
   2277..2390    +  intron         EF-1α intron A (fragment): intron upstream of the start codon of human EF-1α
   3016..3219    +  intron         EF-1α intron A: truncated intron upstream of the start codon of human EF-1α
   3228..3262    +  promoter       TRE3GV promoter (fragment): 3rd-generation Tet-responsive promoter that can be activated by binding of Tet-On® 3G, optimized for retroviral and lentiviral vectors
   3332..3388    +  CDS            mRuby2 (fragment): mRuby2 is a basic (constitutively fluorescent) red fluorescent protein published in 2012, derived from Entacmaea quadricolor. It has moderate acid sensitivity.
   3418..3511    +  ncRNA          5' miR-30a: sequence upstream of the 71-nt precursor of the human miR-30a microRNA (Zeng et al., 2002) miRNA
   3616..3728    +  ncRNA          3' miR-30a: sequence downstream of the 71-nt precursor of the human miR-30a microRNA (Zeng et al., 2002) miRNA
   3755..4419    +  CDS            mRuby2 (fragment): monomeric red fluorescent protein derived from mRuby, with improved photophysical properties (Lam et al., 2012)
   4434..4658    +  polyA_signal   bGH poly(A) signal: bovine growth hormone polyadenylation signal
