[The description below was written by a language model from this plasmid's Addgene catalogue record and pLannotate feature annotations shown in this document.]
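Description:
EF1a-TS.FF4x1-mRuby2(miR.FF4)-bGH is a compact mammalian expression plasmid (about 4.7 kb) built by Golden Gate assembly in the small pShip.USI backbone and used as a synthetic biology gene circuit. In bacteria it replicates from a high-copy ColE1/pUC-type origin and is selected with kanamycin through an aph(3')-Ia resistance gene. Fragments of the rrnB T1 and T2 terminators flank the bacterial portion, where they would help insulate it from the mammalian transcription unit.

The payload is a single transcription unit that implements a "ComMAND" closed-loop circuit (miR-FF4 design 2). The human EF1α promoter, including its core promoter and intron A, drives the red fluorescent protein mRuby2 (from Entacmaea quadricolor), and the transcript ends at a bovine growth hormone polyadenylation signal. The annotation shows the mRuby2 coding sequence split into a short 5′ fragment and a long 3′ fragment, separated by human miR-30a 5′ and 3′ flanking sequences. This layout is consistent with a synthetic FF4 microRNA hairpin in a miR-30a scaffold embedded within the reporter gene, presumably inside an intron, although the feature table does not annotate one. The name indicates one copy of the FF4 target site (TS.FF4x1) upstream of mRuby2, which would place it in the 5′ UTR; this site is not annotated either. A short match to a TRE3GV promoter fragment in that region is probably shared leader sequence rather than a functional Tet-responsive element.

Because each transcript produces both the microRNA and its own target, the circuit forms an incoherent feedforward loop in which output is repressed in proportion to expression. It is intended to buffer transgene levels against variation in dosage, with mRuby2 serving as the regulated readout for characterizing circuit behavior in mammalian cells.
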