Addgene plasmid #235285: EF1a-TS.FF4x1-mRuby2(miR.FF4)-bGH
Purpose: ComMAND closed-loop circuit regulating mRuby2 with miR-FF4 design 2
Depositing lab: Kate Galloway. Depositing organization: Massachusetts Institute of Technology. Publication: Model-guided design of microRNA-based gene circuits supports precise dosage of transgenic cargoes into diverse primary cells. Love KS, Johnstone CP, Peterman EL, Gaglione S, Birnbaum ME, Galloway KE. Cell Syst. 2025 Apr 22:101269. doi: 10.1016/j.cels.2025.101269. PubMed 40300600.
Backbone
  Vector backbone: pShip.USI (upstream inverted)
  Backbone manufacturer: Galloway lab
  Backbone size w/o insert (bp): 2046
  Vector type: Mammalian Expression, Synthetic Biology
Growth in bacteria
  Bacterial resistance: Kanamycin, 50 μg/mL
  Growth temperature: 30°C
  Growth strain: NEB Stable
  Copy number: High Copy
Gene/Insert
  Gene/Insert name: mRuby2
  Species: Entacmaea quadricolor
  Insert size (bp): 711
  Promoter: EF1a (human EF1a)
  Cloning method: Golden Gate
  Sequencing primers: 5′ CATCAGAGATTTTGAGACAC; 3′ gcgtttctacaaactcttcc
Resource information
  A portion of this plasmid was derived from a plasmid made by: Addgene #90236
Terms and licenses: Academic/Nonprofit Terms; Industry Terms: Not Available to Industry
Depositor comments: Alt name: pKG3169 ; Please visit https://doi.org/10.1101/2024.06.25.600629 for bioRxiv preprint.
How to cite: EF1a-TS.FF4x1-mRuby2(miR.FF4)-bGH was a gift from Kate Galloway (Addgene plasmid # 235285 ; http://n2t.net/addgene:235285 ; RRID:Addgene_235285)
