>Addgene plasmid #235285 | EF1a-TS.FF4x1-mRuby2(miR.FF4)-bGH | depositor partial sequence | sequence record 463194 | mRuby2(miR.FF4), mRuby2 with intronic microRNA
ATGGTGTCTAAGGGCGAAGAGCTGATCAAGGAAAATATGCGTATGAAGGTGAGTATGTGCTCGCTTCGGC
AGCACATATACTATGTTTGAATGAGGCTTCAGTACTTTACAGAATCGTTGCCTGCACATCTTGGAAACAC
TTGCTGGGATTACTTCTTCAGGTTAACCCAACAGAAGGCTCGAGTGCTGTTGACAGTGAGCGCCGCTTGA
AGTCTTTAATTAAATAGTGAAGCCACAGATGTATTTAATTAAAGACTTCAAGCGGTGCCTACTGCCTCGG
AGAATTCAAGGGGCTACTTTAGGAGCAATTATCTTGTTTACTAAAACTGAATACCTTGCTATCTCTTTGA
TACATTTTTACAAAGCTGAATTAAAATGGTATAAATTAAATCACTTTTTTCAATTGTTTCCTTTTTTTTC
CTCAGGTGGTCATGGAAGGTTCGGTCAACGGCCACCAATTCAAATGCACAGGTGAAGGAGAAGGCAATCC
GTACATGGGAACTCAAACCATGAGGATCAAAGTCATCGAGGGAGGACCCCTGCCATTTGCCTTTGACATT
CTTGCCACGTCGTTCATGTATGGCAGCCGTACTTTTATCAAGTACCCGAAAGGCATTCCTGATTTCTTTA
AACAGTCCTTTCCTGAGGGTTTTACTTGGGAAAGAGTTACGAGATACGAAGATGGTGGAGTCGTCACCGT
CATGCAGGACACCAGCCTTGAGGATGGCTGTCTCGTTTACCACGTCCAAGTCAGAGGGGTAAACTTTCCC
TCCAATGGTCCCGTGATGCAGAAGAAGACCAAGGGTTGGGAGCCTAATACAGAGATGATGTATCCAGCAG
ATGGTGGTCTGAGGGGATACACTCATATGGCACTGAAAGTTGATGGTGGTGGCCATCTGTCTTGCTCTTT
CGTAACAACTTACAGGTCAAAAAAGACCGTCGGGAACATCAAGATGCCCGGTATCCATGCCGTTGATCAC
CGCCTGGAAAGGTTAGAGGAAAGTGACAATGAAATGTTCGTAGTACAACGCGAACACGCAGTTGCCAAGT
TCGCCGGGCTTGGTGGTGGGATGGACGAGCTGTACAAG
